Addgene plasmid #205583: pAXY0014
Purpose: HYG(1-89)-NpuDnaE(N)_GFPuv
Depositing lab: Xiaohan Yang. Depositing organization: Oak Ridge National Laboratory. Publication: Split selectable marker systems utilizing inteins facilitate gene stacking in plants. Yuan G, Lu H, De K, Hassan MM, Liu Y, Islam MT, Muchero W, Tuskan GA, Yang X. Commun Biol. 2023 May 26;6(1):567. doi: 10.1038/s42003-023-04950-8. PubMed 37237044.
Backbone
  Vector backbone: pAXY0002
  Vector type: Plant Expression
  Selectable markers: Hygromycin
Growth in bacteria
  Bacterial resistance: Kanamycin, 50 μg/mL
  Growth temperature: 37°C
  Growth strain: DH5alpha
  Copy number: High Copy
Gene/Insert
  Gene/Insert name: NpuDnaE(N)
  Species: Synthetic
  Promoter: 35S
  Cloning method: Gibson Cloning
  Sequencing primers: 5′ N/A
Terms and licenses: Academic/Nonprofit Terms; Industry Terms: Not Available to Industry
How to cite: pAXY0014 was a gift from Xiaohan Yang (Addgene plasmid # 205583 ; http://n2t.net/addgene:205583 ; RRID:Addgene_205583)
