[The description below was written by a language model from this plasmid's Addgene catalogue record and pLannotate feature annotations shown in this document.]
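Description:
pAXY0014 is a plant expression binary vector built on the pAXY0002 backbone and designed for Agrobacterium-mediated T-DNA delivery. It carries nopaline-type left and right T-DNA border repeats. Outside the borders are a kanamycin resistance gene (aphA-3 type) for bacterial selection, a high-copy ColE1/pUC-type origin with the pBR322 bom site for propagation in E. coli, and the pVS1 oriV, RepA and StaA functions that support replication and stable maintenance in Agrobacterium.

The defining payload is one half of a split hygromycin selectable marker. An enhanced CaMV 35S promoter with a duplicated enhancer drives an N-terminal fragment of hygromycin B phosphotransferase (residues 1-89 according to the record). This fragment is fused to the N-terminal half of the NpuDnaE split intein and is followed by the CaMV poly(A) signal. On its own this fragment should not confer hygromycin resistance. When a partner construct supplies the complementary C-terminal intein fused to the rest of the marker, protein trans-splicing can rebuild a functional enzyme, so a single selection agent selects for cells that received both T-DNAs. This is the basis of the gene-stacking strategy in plants described in the associated publication.

The T-DNA also carries reporter cassettes. A CaMV 35S promoter paired with the Arabidopsis HSP18.2 terminator flanks a region that the record's purpose line identifies as GFPuv, although the automated annotation detected only a short GFP-like match there. A second 35S promoter drives an intron-containing, His-tagged GUSPlus gene with a NOS terminator. Remnants of lacZα, the lac promoter/operator and a pUC multiple cloning site are also present, likely leftovers from the parental vector.
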