Features (pLannotate 1.2.2; 27 found; start..end, strand, type, name):
     20..361     -  promoter       CaMV 35S promoter: strong constitutive promoter from cauliflower mosaic virus
    601..755     -  CDS            lacZα (fragment): LacZα fragment of β-galactosidase; lacZ fragment
    758..778     -  misc_feature   MCS (fragment): pUC18/19 multiple cloning site
   1269..1610    +  promoter       CaMV 35S promoter: strong constitutive promoter from cauliflower mosaic virus
   1897..1920    +  CDS            CopGFP (fragment): green fluorescent protein 2 from Pontellina plumata, also known as ppluGFP2 (Shagin et al., 2004)
   2400..2648    +  terminator     HSP terminator: efficient transcription terminator from the Arabidopsis thaliana heat shock protein 18.2 gene (Nagaya et al., 2010)
   3359..3381    -  protein_bind   lac operator (fragment): The lac repressor binds to the lac operator to inhibit transcription in E. coli. This inhibition can be relieved by adding lactose or isopropyl-β-D-thiogalactopyranoside (IPTG). lac repressor encoded by lacI
   3385..3415    -  promoter       lac promoter: promoter for the E. coli lac operon
   3430..3451    -  protein_bind   CAP binding site: CAP binding activates transcription in the presence of cAMP. E. coli catabolite activator protein
   3464..3552    -  CDS            lacI (fragment): lac repressor; lacI; The lac repressor binds to the lac operator to inhibit transcription in E. coli. This inhibition can be relieved by adding lactose or isopropyl-β-D-thiogalactopyranoside (IPTG).
   3642..4318    +  promoter       CaMV 35S promoter (enhanced): cauliflower mosaic virus 35S promoter with a duplicated enhancer region
   4368..4637    +  CDS            HygR (fragment): hygromycin B phosphotransferase confers resistance to hygromycin
   4614..4934    +  CDS            dnaE-N (fragment): DPO3A_SYNY3 - Experimental evidence at protein level: Swiss-Prot protein existence level 1. DNA polymerase III is a complex, multichain enzyme responsible for most of the replicative synthesis in bacteria. This DNA polymerase also exhibits 3' to 5' exonuclease activity. The alpha chain is the DNA polymerase (By similarity). From Synechocystis sp. (strain PCC 6803 / Kazusa).
   4951..5125    +  polyA_signal   CaMV poly(A) signal: cauliflower mosaic virus polyadenylation signal
   5203..5227    -  misc_feature   LB T-DNA repeat: left border repeat from nopaline C58 T-DNA
   5652..6446    +  CDS            KanR: aminoglycoside phosphotransferase; aphA-3; confers resistance to kanamycin
   6533..7121    +  rep_origin     ori: high-copy-number ColE1/pMB1/pBR322/pUC origin of replication
   7307..7447    -  misc_feature   bom: basis of mobility region from pBR322
   7549..7588    -  CDS            rop (fragment): Rop protein, which maintains plasmids at low copy number; rop
   7791..7985    -  rep_origin     pVS1 oriV: origin of replication for the Pseudomonas plasmid pVS1 (Heeb et al., 2000)
   8051..9124    -  CDS            pVS1 RepA: replication protein from the Pseudomonas plasmid pVS1 (Heeb et al., 2000)
   9553..10182   -  CDS            pVS1 StaA: stability protein from the Pseudomonas plasmid pVS1 (Heeb et al., 2000)
  10742..11143   -  CDS            Y4CG_SINFN (fragment): Protein inferred from homology: Swiss-Prot protein existence level 3. From Sinorhizobium fredii (strain NBRC 101917 / NGR234).
  11483..11507   -  misc_feature   RB T-DNA repeat: right border repeat from nopaline C58 T-DNA
  11529..11781   -  terminator     NOS terminator: nopaline synthase terminator and poly(A) signal
  11813..11830   -  CDS            7xHis (fragment): 6xHis affinity tag
  11837..13859   -  CDS            GUSPlus™: β-glucuronidase codon-optimized Staphylococcus gusA gene with a catalase intron to ensure expression in plants but not bacteria
>Addgene plasmid #205583 | pAXY0014 | addgene full sequence | sequence record 410780 | Addgene NGS Result
GTCAAGAGTCCCCCGTGTTCTCTCCAAATGAAATGAACTTCCTTATATAGAGGAAGGGTCTTGCGAAGGA
TAGTGGGATTGTGCGTCATCCCTTACGTCAGTGGAGATATCACATCAATCCACTTGCTTTGAAGACGTGG
TTGGAACGTCTTCTTTTTCCACGATGCTCCTCGTGGGTGGGGGTCCATCTTTGGGACCACTGTCGGCAGA
GGCATCTTCAACGATGGCCTTTCCTTTATCGCAATGATGGCATTTGTAGGAGCCACCTTCCTTTTCCACT
ATCTTCACAATAAAGTGACAGATAGCTGGGCAATGGAATCCGAGGAGGTTTCCGGATATTACCCTTTGTT
GAAAAGTCTCAATTGCCCTTTGGTCTTCTGAGACTGTATCTTTGATATTTTTGGAGTAGACAAGTGTGTC
GTGCTCCACCATGTTGACGAAGATTTTCTTCTTGTCATTGAGTCGTAAGAGACTCTGTATGAACTGTTCG
CCAGTCTTTACGGCGAGTTCTGTTAGGTCCTCTATTTGAATCTTTGACTCCATGAAGCTAAACTGAAGGC
GGGAAACGACAATCTGATCCAAGCTCAAGCTGCTCTAGCATTCGCCATTCAGGCTGCGCAACTGTTGGGA
AGGGCGATCGGTGCGGGCCTCTTCGCTATTACGCCAGCTGGCGAAAGGGGGATGTGCTGCAAGGCGATTA
AGTTGGGTAACGCCAGGGTTTTCCCAGTCACGACGTTGTAAAACGACGGCCAGTGCCAAGCTTGCATGCC
TGCAGGTCCCCAGATTAGCCTTTTCAATTTCAGAAAGAATGCTAACCCACAGATGGTTAGAGAGGCTTAC
GCAGCAGGTCTCATCAAGACGATCTACCCGAGCAATAATCTCCAGGAAATCAAATACCTTCCCAAGAAGG
TTAAAGATGCAGTCAAAAGATTCAGGACTAACTGCATCAAGAACACAGAGAAAGATATATTTCTCAAGAT
CAGAAGTACTATTCCAGTATGGACGATTCAAGGCTTGCTTCACAAACCAAGGCAAGTAATAGAGATTGGA
GTCTCTAAAAAGGTAGTTCCCACTGAATCAAAGGCCATGGAGTCAAAGATTCAAATAGAGGACCTAACAG
AACTCGCCGTAAAGACTGGCGAACAGTTCATACAGAGTCTCTTACGACTCAATGACAAGAAGAAAATCTT
CGTCAACATGGTGGAGCACGACACACTTGTCTACTCCAAAAATATCAAAGATACAGTCTCAGAAGACCAA
AGGGCAATTGAGACTTTTCAACAAAGGGTAATATCCGGAAACCTCCTCGGATTCCATTGCCCAGCTATCT
GTCACTTTATTGTGAAGATAGTGGAAAAGGAAGGTGGCTCCTACAAATGCCATCATTGCGATAAAGGAAA
GGCCATCGTTGAAGATGCCTCTGCCGACAGTGGTCCCAAAGATGGACCCCCACCCACGAGGAGCATCGTG
GAAAAAGAAGACGTTCCAACCACGTCTTCAAAGCAAGTGGATTGATGTGATATCTCCACTGACGTAAGGG
ATGACGCACAATCCCACTATCCTTCGCAAGACCCTTCCTCTATATAAGGAAGTTCATTTCATTTGGAGAG
AACACGGGGGACTCAAACATTACTCATTCACAAAACCATCTTAAAGCAACTACACAAGTCTTGAAATTTT
CTCATATTTTCTATTTACTATATAAACTTTTAATCAAATCAAGATTAAAGTTAATTAAATGACAACCTTC
AAAATCGAGTCCCGGATCCACGGCAACCTCAACGGGGAGAAGTTCGAGTTGGTTGGAGGTGGAGTAGGTG
AGGAGGGTCGCCTCGAGATTGAGATGAAGACTAAAGATAAACCACTGGCATTCTCTCCCTTCCTGCTGAC
CACTTGCATGGGTTACGGGTTCTACCACTTCGCCAGCTTCCCAAAGGGGATTAAGAACATCTATCTTCAT
GCTGCAACGAACGGAGGTTACACCAACACCAGGAAGGAGATCTATGAAGACGGCGGCATCTTGGAGGTCA
ACTTCCGTTACACTTACGAGTTCAACAAGATCATCGGTGACGTCGAGTGCATTGGACATGGATTCCCAAG
TCAGAGTCCGATCTTCAAGGACACGATCGTGAAGAGTTGTCCCACGGTGGACCTGATGTTGCCAATGTCC
GGGAACATCATCGCCAGCTCCTACGCTTACGCCTTCCAACTGAAGGACGGCTCTTTCTACACGGCAGAAG
TCAAGAACAACATAGACTTCAAGAATCCAATCCACGAGTCCTTCTCGAAGTCAGGGCCCATGTTCACCCA
CAGACGTGTCGAGGAGACTCTCACCAAGGAGAACCTTGCCATAGTGGAGTACCAGCAGGTTTTCAACAGC
GCCCCAAGAGACATGTAGATATGAAGATGAAGATGAAATATTTGGTGTGTCAAATAAAAAGCTTGTGTGC
TTAAGTTTGTGTTTTTTTCTTGGCTTGTTGTGTTATGAATTTGTGGCTTTTTCTAATATTAAATGAATGT
AAGATCTCATTATAATGAATAAACAAATGTTTCTATAATCCATTGTGAATGTTTTGTTGGATCTCTTCTG
CAGCATATAACTACTGTATGTGCTATGGTATGGACTATGGAATATGATTAAAGATAAGATGGGCTCATAG
AGTAAAACGAGGCGAGGGACCTATAAACCTCCCTTCATCATGCTATTTCATGATCTATTTTATAAAATAA
AGATGTAGAAAAAAGTAAGCGTAATAACCGCAAAACAAATGATTTAAAACATGGCACATAATGAGGAGAT
TAAGTTCGGTTTACGTTTATTTTAGTACTAATTGTAACGTGAGACTACGTATCGGGAATCGCCTAATTAA
AGCATTAATGCGAACCTGATTAGATTCACCGACCCTCCTATCGTGTCGACCTTTCTGTTTCTTAGAATTT
TTTGGTAGTCTATGTACTAATAATGTCAGCTTCGTATTTATTTCATAAGCAATTTGCATTTGCAATTTGT
TTTTTACTTTTATTTTTATTGTATTGTGGAATGTGGACTCGTACCAACATGAAGTTATATACCACCAAAA
AAATTACAGTTAGTCAAAAGATTCACGAGTGAGAGCTACTTATGATTGTCTTTTACGTATATGTCTAATT
GTCTATTTGCTCAATAATCTTTGTACTTTCTTTTGTCGTTGATAAAATCACAAAGTTCCAAAAGTAATCG
AATGATTTGCTTTTAAGAAAAGAAGAGCTCAATAATTCAACATATATCTGTACACAATTACCGCCTTTGA
GTGAGCTCTAGATGCCACCTGACGTCTAAGAAGAATTCGTAATCATGTCATAGCTGTTTCCTGTGTGAAA
TTGTTATCCGCTCACAATTCCACACAACATACGAGCCGGAAGCATAAAGTGTAAAGCCTGGGGTGCCTAA
TGAGTGAGCTAACTCACATTAATTGCGTTGCGCTCACTGCCCGCTTTCCAGTCGGGAAACCTGTCGTGCC
AGCTGCATTAATGAATCGGCCAACGCGCGGGGAGAGGCGGTTTGCGTATTGGCTAGAGCAGCTTGCCAAC
ATGGTGGAGCACGACACTCTCGTCTACTCCAAGAATATCAAAGATACAGTCTCAGAAGACCAAAGGGCTA
TTGAGACTTTTCAACAAAGGGTAATATCGGGAAACCTCCTCGGATTCCATTGCCCAGCTATCTGTCACTT
CATCAAAAGGACAGTAGAAAAGGAAGGTGGCACCTACAAATGCCATCATTGCGATAAAGGAAAGGCTATC
GTTCAAGATGCCTCTGCCGACAGTGGTCCCAAAGATGGACCCCCACCCACGAGGAGCATCGTGGAAAAAG
AAGACGTTCCAACCACGTCTTCAAAGCAAGTGGATTGATGTGAACATGGTGGAGCACGACACTCTCGTCT
ACTCCAAGAATATCAAAGATACAGTCTCAGAAGACCAAAGGGCTATTGAGACTTTTCAACAAAGGGTAAT
ATCGGGAAACCTCCTCGGATTCCATTGCCCAGCTATCTGTCACTTCATCAAAAGGACAGTAGAAAAGGAA
GGTGGCACCTACAAATGCCATCATTGCGATAAAGGAAAGGCTATCGTTCAAGATGCCTCTGCCGACAGTG
GTCCCAAAGATGGACCCCCACCCACGAGGAGCATCGTGGAAAAAGAAGACGTTCCAACCACGTCTTCAAA
GCAAGTGGATTGATGTGATATCTCCACTGACGTAAGGGATGACGCACAATCCCACTATCCTTCGCAAGAC
CCTTCCTCTATATAAGGAAGTTCATTTCATTTGGAGAGGACACGCTGAAATCACCAGTCTCTCTCTACAA
ATCTATCTCTCTCGAGCTTTCGCAGATATGAAAAAGCCTGAACTCACCGCGACGTCTGTCGAGAAGTTTC
TGATCGAAAAGTTCGACAGCGTCTCCGACCTGATGCAGCTCTCGGAGGGCGAAGAATCTCGTGCTTTCAG
CTTCGATGTAGGAGGGCGTGGATATGTCCTGCGGGTAAATAGCTGCGCCGATGGTTTCTACAAAGATCGT
TATGTTTATCGGCACTTTGCATCGGCCGCGCTCCCGATTCCGGAAGTGCTTGACATTGGGGAGTTTAGCG
AGAGCCTGACCTATTGCTTGTCCTACGAGACCGAGATTCTTACTGTTGAGTATGGATTGCTTCCAATCGG
CAAGATCGTAGAGAAACGTATTGAGTGTACAGTTTATTCTGTTGACAACAACGGAAATATCTATACTCAG
CCTGTTGCTCAATGGCACGATAGAGGGGAACAAGAGGTTTTCGAGTATTGCCTTGAGGATGGTAGCCTCA
TTCGAGCAACAAAAGATCACAAATTTATGACAGTGGATGGTCAGATGTTACCTATCGATGAAATTTTCGA
AAGGGAATTAGACCTCATGAGAGTGGATAACCTCCCTAATTAGGCTCGAGTTTCTCCATAATAATGTGTG
AGTAGTTCCCAGATAAGGGAATTAGGGTTCCTATAGGGTTTCGCTCATGTGTTGAGCATATAAGAAACCC
TTAGTATGTATTTGTATTTGTAAAATACTTCTATCAATAAAATTTCTAATTCCTAAAACCAAAATCCAGT
ACTAAAATCCAGATCCCCCGAATTAATTCGGCGTTAATTCAGTACATTAAAAACGTCCGCAATGTGTTAT
TAAGTTGTCTAAGCGTCAATTTGTTTACACCACAATATATCCTGCCACCAGCCAGCCAACAGCTCCCCGA
CCGGCAGCTCGGCACAAAATCACCACTCGATACAGGCAGCCCATCAGTCCGGGACGGCGTCAGCGGGAGA
GCCGTTGTAAGGCGGCAGACTTTGCTCATGTTACCGATGCTATTCGGAAGAACGGCAACTAAGCTGCCGG
GTTTGAAACACGGATGATCTCGCGGAGGGTAGCATGTTGATTGTAACGATGACAGAGCGTTGCTGCCTGT
GATCACCGCGGTTTCAAAATCGGCTCCGTCGATACTATGTTATACGCCAACTTTGAAAACAACTTTGAAA
AAGCTGTTTTCTGGTATTTAAGGTTTTAGAATGCAAGGAACAGTGAATTGGAGTTCGTCTTGTTATAATT
AGCTTCTTGGGGTATCTTTAAATACTGTAGAAAAGAGGAAGGAAATAATAAATGGCTAAAATGAGAATAT
CACCGGAATTGAAAAAACTGATCGAAAAATACCGCTGCGTAAAAGATACGGAAGGAATGTCTCCTGCTAA
GGTATATAAGCTGGTGGGAGAAAATGAAAACCTATATTTAAAAATGACGGACAGCCGGTATAAAGGGACC
ACCTATGATGTGGAACGGGAAAAGGACATGATGCTATGGCTGGAAGGAAAGCTGCCTGTTCCAAAGGTCC
TGCACTTTGAACGGCATGATGGCTGGAGCAATCTGCTCATGAGTGAGGCCGATGGCGTCCTTTGCTCGGA
AGAGTATGAAGATGAACAAAGCCCTGAAAAGATTATCGAGCTGTATGCGGAGTGCATCAGGCTCTTTCAC
TCCATCGACATATCGGATTGTCCCTATACGAATAGCTTAGACAGCCGCTTAGCCGAATTGGATTACTTAC
TGAATAACGATCTGGCCGATGTGGATTGCGAAAACTGGGAAGAAGACACTCCATTTAAAGATCCGCGCGA
GCTGTATGATTTTTTAAAGACGGAAAAGCCCGAAGAGGAACTTGTCTTTTCCCACGGCGACCTGGGAGAC
AGCAACATCTTTGTGAAAGATGGCAAAGTAAGTGGCTTTATTGATCTTGGGAGAAGCGGCAGGGCGGACA
AGTGGTATGACATTGCCTTCTGCGTCCGGTCGATCAGGGAGGATATCGGGGAAGAACAGTATGTCGAGCT
ATTTTTTGACTTACTGGGGATCAAGCCTGATTGGGAGAAAATAAAATATTATATTTTACTGGATGAATTG
TTTTAGTACCTAGAATGCATGACCAAAATCCCTTAACGTGAGTTTTCGTTCCACTGAGCGTCAGACCCCG
TAGAAAAGATCAAAGGATCTTCTTGAGATCCTTTTTTTCTGCGCGTAATCTGCTGCTTGCAAACAAAAAA
ACCACCGCTACCAGCGGTGGTTTGTTTGCCGGATCAAGAGCTACCAACTCTTTTTCCGAAGGTAACTGGC
TTCAGCAGAGCGCAGATACCAAATACTGTCCTTCTAGTGTAGCCGTAGTTAGGCCACCACTTCAAGAACT
CTGTAGCACCGCCTACATACCTCGCTCTGCTAATCCTGTTACCAGTGGCTGCTGCCAGTGGCGATAAGTC
GTGTCTTACCGGGTTGGACTCAAGACGATAGTTACCGGATAAGGCGCAGCGGTCGGGCTGAACGGGGGGT
TCGTGCACACAGCCCAGCTTGGAGCGAACGACCTACACCGAACTGAGATACCTACAGCGTGAGCTATGAG
AAAGCGCCACGCTTCCCGAAGGGAGAAAGGCGGACAGGTATCCGGTAAGCGGCAGGGTCGGAACAGGAGA
GCGCACGAGGGAGCTTCCAGGGGGAAACGCCTGGTATCTTTATAGTCCTGTCGGGTTTCGCCACCTCTGA
CTTGAGCGTCGATTTTTGTGATGCTCGTCAGGGGGGCGGAGCCTATGGAAAAACGCCAGCAACGCGGCCT
TTTTACGGTTCCTGGCCTTTTGCTGGCCTTTTGCTCACATGTTCTTTCCTGCGTTATCCCCTGATTCTGT
GGATAACCGTATTACCGCCTTTGAGTGAGCTGATACCGCTCGCCGCAGCCGAACGACCGAGCGCAGCGAG
TCAGTGAGCGAGGAAGCGGAAGAGCGCCTGATGCGGTATTTTCTCCTTACGCATCTGTGCGGTATTTCAC
ACCGCATATGGTGCACTCTCAGTACAATCTGCTCTGATGCCGCATAGTTAAGCCAGTATACACTCCGCTA
TCGCTACGTGACTGGGTCATGGCTGCGCCCCGACACCCGCCAACACCCGCTGACGCGCCCTGACGGGCTT
GTCTGCTCCCGGCATCCGCTTACAGACAAGCTGTGACCGTCTCCGGGAGCTGCATGTGTCAGAGGTTTTC
ACCGTCATCACCGAAACGCGCGAGGCAGGGTGCCTTGATGTGGGCGCCGGCGGTCGAGTGGCGACGGCGC
GGCTTGTCCGCGCCCTGGTAGATTGCCTGGCCGTAGGCCAGCCATTTTTGAGCGGCCAGCGGCCGCGATA
GGCCGACGCGAAGCGGCGGGGCGTAGGGAGCGCAGCGACCGAAGGGTAGGCGCTTTTTGCAGCTCTTCGG
CTGTGCGCTGGCCAGACAGTTATGCACAGGCCAGGCGGGTTTTAAGAGTTTTAATAAGTTTTAAAGAGTT
TTAGGCGGAAAAATCGCCTTTTTTCTCTTTTATATCAGTCACTTACATGTGTGACCGGTTCCCAATGTAC
GGCTTTGGGTTCCCAATGTACGGGTTCCGGTTCCCAATGTACGGCTTTGGGTTCCCAATGTACGTGCTAT
CCACAGGAAAGAGACCTTTTCGACCTTTTTCCCCTGCTAGGGCAATTTGCCCTAGCATCTGCTCCGTACA
TTAGGAACCGGCGGATGCTTCGCCCTCGATCAGGTTGCGGTAGCGCATGACTAGGATCGGGCCAGCCTGC
CCCGCCTCCTCCTTCAAATCGTACTCCGGCAGGTCATTTGACCCGATCAGCTTGCGCACGGTGAAACAGA
ACTTCTTGAACTCTCCGGCGCTGCCACTGCGTTCGTAGATCGTCTTGAACAACCATCTGGCTTCTGCCTT
GCCTGCGGCGCGGCGTGCCAGGCGGTAGAGAAAACGGCCGATGCCGGGATCGATCAAAAAGTAATCGGGG
TGAACCGTCAGCACGTCCGGGTTCTTGCCTTCTGTGATCTCGCGGTACATCCAATCAGCTAGCTCGATCT
CGATGTACTCCGGCCGCCCGGTTTCGCTCTTTACGATCTTGTAGCGGCTAATCAAGGCTTCACCCTCGGA
TACCGTCACCAGGCGGCCGTTCTTGGCCTTCTTCGTACGCTGCATGGCAACGTGCGTGGTGTTTAACCGA
ATGCAGGTTTCTACCAGGTCGTCTTTCTGCTTTCCGCCATCGGCTCGCCGGCAGAACTTGAGTACGTCCG
CAACGTGTGGACGGAACACGCGGCCGGGCTTGTCTCCCTTCCCTTCCCGGTATCGGTTCATGGATTCGGT
TAGATGGGAAACCGCCATCAGTACCAGGTCGTAATCCCACACACTGGCCATGCCGGCCGGCCCTGCGGAA
ACCTCTACGTGCCCGTCTGGAAGCTCGTAGCGGATCACCTCGCCAGCTCGTCGGTCACGCTTCGACAGAC
GGAAAACGGCCACGTCCATGATGCTGCGACTATCGCGGGTGCCCACGTCATAGAGCATCGGAACGAAAAA
ATCTGGTTGCTCGTCGCCCTTGGGCGGCTTCCTAATCGACGGCGCACCGGCTGCCGGCGGTTGCCGGGAT
TCTTTGCGGATTCGATCAGCGGCCGCTTGCCACGATTCACCGGGGCGTGCTTCTGCCTCGATGCGTTGCC
GCTGGGCGGCCTGCGCGGCCTTCAACTTCTCCACCAGGTCATCACCCAGCGCCGCGCCGATTTGTACCGG
GCCGGATGGTTTGCGACCGCTCACGCCGATTCCTCGGGCTTGGGGGTTCCAGTGCCATTGCAGGGCCGGC
AGGCAACCCAGCCGCTTACGCCTGGCCAACCGCCCGTTCCTCCACACATGGGGCATTCCACGGCGTCGGT
GCCTGGTTGTTCTTGATTTTCCATGCCGCCTCCTTTAGCCGCTAAAATTCATCTACTCATTTATTCATTT
GCTCATTTACTCTGGTAGCTGCGCGATGTATTCAGATAGCAGCTCGGTAATGGTCTTGCCTTGGCGTACC
GCGTACATCTTCAGCTTGGTGTGATCCTCCGCCGGCAACTGAAAGTTGACCCGCTTCATGGCTGGCGTGT
CTGCCAGGCTGGCCAACGTTGCAGCCTTGCTGCTGCGTGCGCTCGGACGGCCGGCACTTAGCGTGTTTGT
GCTTTTGCTCATTTTCTCTTTACCTCATTAACTCAAATGAGTTTTGATTTAATTTCAGCGGCCAGCGCCT
GGACCTCGCGGGCAGCGTCGCCCTCGGGTTCTGATTCAAGAACGGTTGTGCCGGCGGCGGCAGTGCCTGG
GTAGCTCACGCGCTGCGTGATACGGGACTCAAGAATGGGCAGCTCGTACCCGGCCAGCGCCTCGGCAACC
TCACCGCCGATGCGCGTGCCTTTGATCGCCCGCGACACGACAAAGGCCGCTTGTAGCCTTCCATCCGTGA
CCTCAATGCGCTGCTTAACCAGCTCCACCAGGTCGGCGGTGGCCCATATGTCGTAAGGGCTTGGCTGCAC
CGGAATCAGCACGAAGTCGGCTGCCTTGATCGCGGACACAGCCAAGTCCGCCGCCTGGGGCGCTCCGTCG
ATCACTACGAAGTCGCGCCGGCCGATGGCCTTCACGTCGCGGTCAATCGTCGGGCGGTCGATGCCGACAA
CGGTTAGCGGTTGATCTTCCCGCACGGCCGCCCAATCGCGGGCACTGCCCTGGGGATCGGAATCGACTAA
CAGAACATCGGCCCCGGCGAGTTGCAGGGCGCGGGCTAGATGGGTTGCGATGGTCGTCTTGCCTGACCCG
CCTTTCTGGTTAAGTACAGCGATAACCTTCATGCGTTCCCCTTGCGTATTTGTTTATTTACTCATCGCAT
CATATACGCAGCGACCGCATGACGCAAGCTGTTTTACTCAAATACACATCACCTTTTTAGACGGCGGCGC
TCGGTTTCTTCAGCGGCCAAGCTGGCCGGCCAGGCCGCCAGCTTGGCATCAGACAAACCGGCCAGGATTT
CATGCAGCCGCACGGTTGAGACGTGCGCGGGCGGCTCGAACACGTACCCGGCCGCGATCATCTCCGCCTC
GATCTCTTCGGTAATGAAAAACGGTTCGTCCTGGCCGTCCTGGTGCGGTTTCATGCTTGTTCCTCTTGGC
GTTCATTCTCGGCGGCCGCCAGGGCGTCGGCCTCGGTCAATGCGTCCTCACGGAAGGCACCGCGCCGCCT
GGCCTCGGTGGGCGTCACTTCCTCGCTGCGCTCAAGTGCGCGGTACAGGGTCGAGCGATGCACGCCAAGC
AGTGCAGCCGCCTCTTTCACGGTGCGGCCTTCCTGGTCGATCAGCTCGCGGGCGTGCGCGATCTGTGCCG
GGGTGAGGGTAGGGCGGGGGCCAAACTTCACGCCTCGGGCCTTGGCGGCCTCGCGCCCGCTCCGGGTGCG
GTCGATGATTAGGGAACGCTCGAACTCGGCAATGCCGGCGAACACGGTCAACACCATGCGGCCGGCCGGC
GTGGTGGTGTCGGCCCACGGCTCTGCCAGGCTACGCAGGCCCGCGCCGGCCTCCTGGATGCGCTCGGCAA
TGTCCAGTAGGTCGCGGGTGCTGCGGGCCAGGCGGTCTAGCCTGGTCACTGTCACAACGTCGCCAGGGCG
TAGGTGGTCAAGCATCCTGGCCAGCTCCGGGCGGTCGCGCCTGGTGCCGGTGATCTTCTCGGAAAACAGC
TTGGTGCAGCCGGCCGCGTGCAGTTCGGCCCGTTGGTTGGTCAAGTCCTGGTCGTCGGTGCTGACGCGGG
CATAGCCCAGCAGGCCAGCGGCGGCGCTCTTGTTCATGGCGTAATGTCTCCGGTTCTAGTCGCAAGTATT
CTACTTTATGCGACTAAAACACGCGACAAGAAAACGCCAGGAAAAGGGCAGGGCGGCAGCCTGTCGCGTA
ACTTAGGACTTGTGCGACATGTCGTTTTCAGAAGACGGCTGCACTGAACGTCAGAAGCCGACTGCACTAT
AGCAGCGGAGGGGTTGGATCAAAGTACTTTGATCCCGAGGGGAACCCTGTGGTTGGCATGCACATACAAA
TGGACGAACGGATAAACCTTTTCACGCCCTTTTAAATATCCGATTATTCTAATAAACGCTCTTTTCTCTT
AGGTTTACCCGCCAATATATCCTGTCAAACACTGATAGTTTAATTCCCGATCTAGTAACATAGATGACAC
CGCGCGCGATAATTTATCCTAGTTTGCGCGCTATATTTTGTTTTCTATCGCGTATTAAATGTATAATTGC
GGGACTCTAATCATAAAAACCCATCTCATAAATAACGTCATGCATTACATGTTAATTATTACATGCTTAA
CGTAATTCAACAGAAATTATATGATAATCATCGCAAGACCGGCAACAGGATTCAATCTTAAGAAACTTTA
TTGCCAAATGTTTGAACGATCGGGGAAATTCGAGCTGGTCACCAATTCACACGTGATGGTGATGGTGATG
GCTAGCGTTCTTGTAGCCGAAATCTGGAATGTTGGTCCAGCGCTCGCGAAAGACGTGCGCGGCGAGCTTC
GGCTTGCGGTCACGAGTGAACACGCCCTTCTTGTTTCCTTGGACGCGCATCACGCCCTGAGAGGTCGCGA
AGTCCGCGAAGTTCCACGCTTGCTCACCCACGAAGTTCTCAAACTCATCGAACACGACGTGGTTCGCCTG
GTAGTACTCGACTTGATATTCCTCGGTGAACATCACTGGATCAATGTCGTGAAAGCCCGCAACGGTGTCT
GCGCCGTACTCAGTGATCATGATCGGCTTTCCTGGGCAACGCTTGTTCCACGCGTGAAATTCCTGGCGGA
GATGGACTTTGGCCGCTTCGAGATCACCGCCATCGAAGTACCATCCGTTATAGCGATTGAGCGCGATGAC
GTCAATCAGTTCGGCGACTTTGTCCGTCTCCGGGGTAGCCATCACAAACAGCACGATCGTGACCGGACGC
TTCTGTGGGTCGAGTTCCTTGGTCAGCTCCACCAACGGCTTGAAGTACTCGTACGCGCCCTCTTCCTCAG
TCGCCGCCTCGTTGGCGATGCTCCACATCACGACGCTTGGATGGTTCTTGTCACGAGACACCAGTTCACG
GAGAACGTCTTGATGGTGCTCAAACGTCCGAATCTTCTCCCAGGTACTGACGCGCTCGCTGCCTTCGCCG
AGTCCCGTGGTGGCCATGAAGTTGAGGTGCACGCCAACTGCCGGAGTCTCGTCGATCACGACCAGACCCT
CGCGATCCGCAAGACGCATCAACTCTTCAGAGTACGGATAGTGTGCGGTCCGGAAGCTGTTGGCGCCGAT
CCATTTGAGGATATTGAAATCCATCACATTGCTCGCTTCGTTAAAGCCACGGCCGTTGATAGGAGTGTCC
TCATGTTTGCCAAAGCCCTTGAAGTAGAACGGTTTGTTGTTGATGAGGAACTTGCCGTCGTTGACTTCCA
CGGTCCGCACGCCGAACGGCTCTTCATAGACATCGATGGTCAGTCCGTCGTTCACCAGTTCCACTTTGAT
CTGGTAGAGATACGTGTTCAGTGGTTCCCAGAGGATGACATTCGGAATCTCCACGTTACCGCTCAGGCCC
TCGGTGCTTGCGACCACTTTGCCTTCCTCATCCACGACCGACACTTTCACGGTCTCGGCTTTGCCTTGAA
AGTCCACCGTATAGGTCACAGTCCCGGTTGGGCCATTGAAGTCGGTCACAACCGAGATGTCCTCGACGTA
CGTAAACGGGGTCGTGTAGATTTTCACCGGACGGTGCAGGCCTGCATAGTTGAAGAAGTCGAAGTTCGGC
TTGTTACGAATGACTTTTCCGAGGCCCTCTTCGTGGCGCTCGCTGTACAGCCCCACCGGGAGGGTGCTAT
CGTCGAGGATGTTGTCCACGGCGACGGTGACGCGATTCATGCCATCACGCAGCGAGTTGTTGATTTCCGC
TTCGAATGGCAGGAATCCGCCCTTGTGCTCCACGACCAGCTCACCATTGACATAGACAATTGCTTTGTGA
GTTGCAGAGCCGAAGCGGAGCACGATACGCTGATCCTTCAGATAGGCCGGCACCGTGAACTCACGTTCGT
ACCAGACATATCCGATATGGTTGCGGATTTCCTTGGTCACGCCAATGTCATTGTAACTGCTTGGGACGGC
CATACTAATAGTGTCGGTCAGCTTGCTTTCGTACCACTTCTCTTCCAGTCCTTTCCCGTAGTCCAGCTTG
AAGTTCCAGACGCCATTGAGGTCGAAGACGCCACGGGTCTCGGTGTTGATCGGGTACAGACTAGTTCGTC
GGTTCTGTAACTATCATCATCATCATAGACACACGAAATAAAGTAATCAGATTATCAGTTAAAGCTATGT
AATATTTACACCATAACCAATCAATTAAAAAATAGATCAGTTTAAAGAAAGATCAAAGCTCAAAAAAATA
AAAAGAGAAAAGGGTCCTAACCAAGAAAATGAAGGAGAAAAACTAGAAATTTACCCTCAGATCTACCATG
